Addgene plasmid #207119: DHFR-C-HiBiT
Purpose: Bacterially expressed DHFR-HiBiT for Ni-NTA purification
Depositing lab: James Inglese. Depositing organization: National Center for Advancing Translational Sciences (NCATS). Publication: A general assay platform to study protein pharmacology using ligand-dependent structural dynamics. Ciulla DA, Dranchak PK, Aitha M, van Neer RHP, Shah D, Tharakan R, Wilson KM, Wang Y, Braisted JC, Inglese J. Nat Commun. 2025 May 10;16(1):4342. doi: 10.1038/s41467-025-59658-6. PubMed 40346061.
Backbone
  Vector backbone: pET21a (+)
  Backbone manufacturer: EMD Biosciences (Novagen)
  Backbone size w/o insert (bp): 5443
  Total vector size (bp): 6063
  Vector type: Bacterial Expression
Growth in bacteria
  Bacterial resistance: Ampicillin, 100 μg/mL
  Growth temperature: 37°C
  Growth strain: DH5alpha
  Growth instructions: None
  Copy number: High Copy
Gene/Insert
  Gene/Insert name: Human-dihydrofolate reductase-HiBiT-10xHis (alt names: Hs- DHFR-HiBiT-10xHis; DHFR-C-HiBiT)
  Species: H. sapiens (human)
  Insert size (bp): 639
  Mutation: Codon optmization for expression in BL21DE3
  GenBank ID: 1719 NCBI Gene ID 1719
  Entrez Gene: DHFR (a.k.a. DHFR1, DHFRP1, DYR)
  Promoter: T7
  Tag / fusion protein: HiBiT tag (C terminal on insert); 10xHis-tag (C terminal on insert)
  Cloning method: Restriction Enzyme; 5′ cloning site BamH1 (unknown if destroyed); 3′ cloning site Hind3 (unknown if destroyed)
  Sequencing primers: 5′ T7 promotor primer #69348-3; 3′ T7 terminator primer #69337-3
Resource information
  A portion of this plasmid was derived from a plasmid made by: DHFR-HiBiT-10xHis10 insert was synthsized for us by Bio Basic
Terms and licenses: Academic/Nonprofit Terms; Industry Terms: Not Available to Industry
How to cite: DHFR-C-HiBiT was a gift from James Inglese (Addgene plasmid # 207119 ; http://n2t.net/addgene:207119 ; RRID:Addgene_207119)
