[The description below was written by a language model from this plasmid's Addgene catalogue record and pLannotate feature annotations shown in this document.]
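Description:
DHFR-C-HiBiT is a bacterial expression plasmid built on the pET21a(+) backbone for producing recombinant human dihydrofolate reductase in E. coli. It carries a ColE1/pMB1-type origin together with the rop gene and bom region inherited from pBR322, an f1 phage origin, and a β-lactamase cassette for ampicillin selection. The catalogue lists it as high copy, although rop normally moderates copy number. Short tetracycline-resistance fragments flagged in the annotation are backbone remnants rather than a functional marker.

The payload is a synthesized, 639 bp human DHFR open reading frame, codon-optimized for BL21(DE3), cloned between the BamHI and HindIII sites. Expression is driven by the T7 promoter with an adjacent lac operator. The plasmid-borne lacI gene supplies repressor, so transcription stays off until it is induced with IPTG in a host that provides T7 RNA polymerase. A T7 gene 10 ribosome binding site and the T7 tag leader lie upstream of DHFR, so an N-terminal T7 tag is probably fused to the protein, though the catalogue does not list one. A T7 terminator closes the unit.

According to the record, the C-terminus of DHFR carries a HiBiT tag followed by a 10xHis tag. HiBiT is the small peptide that complements LgBiT to reconstitute NanoLuc luciferase. It is not annotated in the feature table but would fit the gap between DHFR and the first His annotation. A second His-tag hit further downstream likely corresponds to the vector's own His tag, and whether it is translated is not stated. The stated purpose is Ni-NTA purification of DHFR-HiBiT, and the associated publication concerns a luminescence-compatible assay platform for ligand-dependent protein structural dynamics.
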