Features (pLannotate 1.2.2; 21 found; start..end, strand, type, name):
     12..467     +  rep_origin     f1 ori (sequence partly withheld): f1 bacteriophage origin of replication; arrow indicates direction of (+) strand synthesis
    494..598     +  promoter       AmpR promoter: bla
    599..1459    +  CDS            AmpR: β-lactamase; bla; confers resistance to ampicillin, carbenicillin, and related antibiotics
   1630..2218    +  rep_origin     ori: high-copy-number ColE1/pMB1/pBR322/pUC origin of replication
   2404..2546    -  misc_feature   bom: basis of mobility region from pBR322
   2648..2839    -  CDS            rop: Rop protein, which maintains plasmids at low copy number; rop
   2856..3236    +  CDS            YPB1_ECOLX: Protein predicted: Swiss-Prot protein existence level 4. From Escherichia coli.
   3308..3599    -  CDS            TcR (fragment): tetracycline efflux protein; tet; confers resistance to tetracycline
   3614..3635    -  protein_bind   CAP binding site: CAP binding activates transcription in the presence of cAMP. E. coli catabolite activator protein
   3648..4730    -  CDS            lacI: lac repressor; lacI; The lac repressor binds to the lac operator to inhibit transcription in E. coli. This inhibition can be relieved by adding lactose or isopropyl-β-D-thiogalactopyranoside (IPTG).
   4731..4808    -  promoter       lacI promoter: lacI
   4816..5095    -  CDS            TcR (fragment): tetracycline efflux protein; tet; confers resistance to tetracycline
   5117..5135    +  promoter       T7 promoter: promoter for bacteriophage T7 RNA polymerase
   5136..5160    +  protein_bind   lac operator: The lac repressor binds to the lac operator to inhibit transcription in E. coli. This inhibition can be relieved by adding lactose or isopropyl-β-D-thiogalactopyranoside (IPTG). lac repressor encoded by lacI
   5175..5197    +  RBS            RBS: efficient ribosome binding site from bacteriophage T7 gene 10 (Olins and Rangwala, 1989)
   5205..5237    +  CDS            T7 tag (gene 10 leader): leader peptide from bacteriophage T7 gene 10 promotes efficient translation in E. coli
   5247..5807    +  CDS            DHFR (sequence partly withheld): DYR_HUMAN - Experimental evidence at protein level: Swiss-Prot protein existence level 1. Key enzyme in folate metabolism. Contributes to the de novo mitochondrial thymidylate biosynthesis pathway. Catalyzes an essential reaction for de novo glycine and purine synthesis, and for DNA precursor synthesis. Binds its own mRNA and that of DHFR2. From Homo sapiens (Human).
   5850..5872    +  CDS            8xHis (fragment): 8xHis affinity tag
   5907..5924    +  CDS            9xHis (fragment): 9xHis affinity tag
   5934..5983    +  CDS            SET1 (fragment): solubility-enhancement tag derived from T7 phage gene 10B
   5991..6038    +  terminator     T7 terminator: transcription terminator for bacteriophage T7 RNA polymerase
>Addgene plasmid #207119 | DHFR-C-HiBiT | addgene full sequence | sequence record 417165 | Addgene NGS Result
TGGCGAATGGG
[124 nt withheld, positions 12-135]
C
[91 nt withheld, positions 137-227]
A
[49 nt withheld, positions 229-277]
CCTTTGACGTTGGAGTCCACGTTCTTT
[37 nt withheld, positions 305-341]
ACCCTATCTCGGTCTATTCTTTTGATTTATAAGGGATTTTGCCGATTTCGGCCTATTGGTTAAAAAATGA
GCTGATTTAACAAAAATTTAACGCGAATTTTAACAAAATATTAACGTTTACAATTTCAGGTGGCACTTTT
CGGGGAAATGTGCGCGGAACCCCTATTTGTTTATTTTTCTAAATACATTCAAATATGTATCCGCTCATGA
GACAATAACCCTGATAAATGCTTCAATAATATTGAAAAAGGAAGAGTATGAGTATTCAACATTTCCGTGT
CGCCCTTATTCCCTTTTTTGCGGCATTTTGCCTTCCTGTTTTTGCTCACCCAGAAACGCTGGTGAAAGTA
AAAGATGCTGAAGATCAGTTGGGTGCACGAGTGGGTTACATCGAACTGGATCTCAACAGCGGTAAGATCC
TTGAGAGTTTTCGCCCCGAAGAACGTTTTCCAATGATGAGCACTTTTAAAGTTCTGCTATGTGGCGCGGT
ATTATCCCGTATTGACGCCGGGCAAGAGCAACTCGGTCGCCGCATACACTATTCTCAGAATGACTTGGTT
GAGTACTCACCAGTCACAGAAAAGCATCTTACGGATGGCATGACAGTAAGAGAATTATGCAGTGCTGCCA
TAACCATGAGTGATAACACTGCGGCCAACTTACTTCTGACAACGATCGGAGGACCGAAGGAGCTAACCGC
TTTTTTGCACAACATGGGGGATCATGTAACTCGCCTTGATCGTTGGGAACCGGAGCTGAATGAAGCCATA
CCAAACGACGAGCGTGACACCACGATGCCTGCAGCAATGGCAACAACGTTGCGCAAACTATTAACTGGCG
AACTACTTACTCTAGCTTCCCGGCAACAATTAATAGACTGGATGGAGGCGGATAAAGTTGCAGGACCACT
TCTGCGCTCGGCCCTTCCGGCTGGCTGGTTTATTGCTGATAAATCTGGAGCCGGTGAGCGTGGGTCTCGC
GGTATCATTGCAGCACTGGGGCCAGATGGTAAGCCCTCCCGTATCGTAGTTATCTACACGACGGGGAGTC
AGGCAACTATGGATGAACGAAATAGACAGATCGCTGAGATAGGTGCCTCACTGATTAAGCATTGGTAACT
GTCAGACCAAGTTTACTCATATATACTTTAGATTGATTTAAAACTTCATTTTTAATTTAAAAGGATCTAG
GTGAAGATCCTTTTTGATAATCTCATGACCAAAATCCCTTAACGTGAGTTTTCGTTCCACTGAGCGTCAG
ACCCCGTAGAAAAGATCAAAGGATCTTCTTGAGATCCTTTTTTTCTGCGCGTAATCTGCTGCTTGCAAAC
AAAAAAACCACCGCTACCAGCGGTGGTTTGTTTGCCGGATCAAGAGCTACCAACTCTTTTTCCGAAGGTA
ACTGGCTTCAGCAGAGCGCAGATACCAAATACTGTCCTTCTAGTGTAGCCGTAGTTAGGCCACCACTTCA
AGAACTCTGTAGCACCGCCTACATACCTCGCTCTGCTAATCCTGTTACCAGTGGCTGCTGCCAGTGGCGA
TAAGTCGTGTCTTACCGGGTTGGACTCAAGACGATAGTTACCGGATAAGGCGCAGCGGTCGGGCTGAACG
GGGGGTTCGTGCACACAGCCCAGCTTGGAGCGAACGACCTACACCGAACTGAGATACCTACAGCGTGAGC
TATGAGAAAGCGCCACGCTTCCCGAAGGGAGAAAGGCGGACAGGTATCCGGTAAGCGGCAGGGTCGGAAC
AGGAGAGCGCACGAGGGAGCTTCCAGGGGGAAACGCCTGGTATCTTTATAGTCCTGTCGGGTTTCGCCAC
CTCTGACTTGAGCGTCGATTTTTGTGATGCTCGTCAGGGGGGCGGAGCCTATGGAAAAACGCCAGCAACG
CGGCCTTTTTACGGTTCCTGGCCTTTTGCTGGCCTTTTGCTCACATGTTCTTTCCTGCGTTATCCCCTGA
TTCTGTGGATAACCGTATTACCGCCTTTGAGTGAGCTGATACCGCTCGCCGCAGCCGAACGACCGAGCGC
AGCGAGTCAGTGAGCGAGGAAGCGGAAGAGCGCCTGATGCGGTATTTTCTCCTTACGCATCTGTGCGGTA
TTTCACACCGCATATATGGTGCACTCTCAGTACAATCTGCTCTGATGCCGCATAGTTAAGCCAGTATACA
CTCCGCTATCGCTACGTGACTGGGTCATGGCTGCGCCCCGACACCCGCCAACACCCGCTGACGCGCCCTG
ACGGGCTTGTCTGCTCCCGGCATCCGCTTACAGACAAGCTGTGACCGTCTCCGGGAGCTGCATGTGTCAG
AGGTTTTCACCGTCATCACCGAAACGCGCGAGGCAGCTGCGGTAAAGCTCATCAGCGTGGTCGTGAAGCG
ATTCACAGATGTCTGCCTGTTCATCCGCGTCCAGCTCGTTGAGTTTCTCCAGAAGCGTTAATGTCTGGCT
TCTGATAAAGCGGGCCATGTTAAGGGCGGTTTTTTCCTGTTTGGTCACTGATGCCTCCGTGTAAGGGGGA
TTTCTGTTCATGGGGGTAATGATACCGATGAAACGAGAGAGGATGCTCACGATACGGGTTACTGATGATG
AACATGCCCGGTTACTGGAACGTTGTGAGGGTAAACAACTGGCGGTATGGATGCGGCGGGACCAGAGAAA
AATCACTCAGGGTCAATGCCAGCGCTTCGTTAATACAGATGTAGGTGTTCCACAGGGTAGCCAGCAGCAT
CCTGCGATGCAGATCCGGAACATAATGGTGCAGGGCGCTGACTTCCGCGTTTCCAGACTTTACGAAACAC
GGAAACCGAAGACCATTCATGTTGTTGCTCAGGTCGCAGACGTTTTGCAGCAGCAGTCGCTTCACGTTCG
CTCGCGTATCGGTGATTCATTCTGCTAACCAGTAAGGCAACCCCGCCAGCCTAGCCGGGTCCTCAACGAC
AGGAGCACGATCATGCGCACCCGTGGGGCCGCCATGCCGGCGATAATGGCCTGCTTCTCGCCGAAACGTT
TGGTGGCGGGACCAGTGACGAAGGCTTGAGCGAGGGCGTGCAAGATTCCGAATACCGCAAGCGACAGGCC
GATCATCGTCGCGCTCCAGCGAAAGCGGTCCTCGCCGAAAATGACCCAGAGCGCTGCCGGCACCTGTCCT
ACGAGTTGCATGATAAAGAAGACAGTCATAAGTGCGGCGACGATAGTCATGCCCCGCGCCCACCGGAAGG
AGCTGACTGGGTTGAAGGCTCTCAAGGGCATCGGTCGAGATCCCGGTGCCTAATGAGTGAGCTAACTTAC
ATTAATTGCGTTGCGCTCACTGCCCGCTTTCCAGTCGGGAAACCTGTCGTGCCAGCTGCATTAATGAATC
GGCCAACGCGCGGGGAGAGGCGGTTTGCGTATTGGGCGCCAGGGTGGTTTTTCTTTTCACCAGTGAGACG
GGCAACAGCTGATTGCCCTTCACCGCCTGGCCCTGAGAGAGTTGCAGCAAGCGGTCCACGCTGGTTTGCC
CCAGCAGGCGAAAATCCTGTTTGATGGTGGTTAACGGCGGGATATAACATGAGCTGTCTTCGGTATCGTC
GTATCCCACTACCGAGATATCCGCACCAACGCGCAGCCCGGACTCGGTAATGGCGCGCATTGCGCCCAGC
GCCATCTGATCGTTGGCAACCAGCATCGCAGTGGGAACGATGCCCTCATTCAGCATTTGCATGGTTTGTT
GAAAACCGGACATGGCACTCCAGTCGCCTTCCCGTTCCGCTATCGGCTGAATTTGATTGCGAGTGAGATA
TTTATGCCAGCCAGCCAGACGCAGACGCGCCGAGACAGAACTTAATGGGCCCGCTAACAGCGCGATTTGC
TGGTGACCCAATGCGACCAGATGCTCCACGCCCAGTCGCGTACCGTCTTCATGGGAGAAAATAATACTGT
TGATGGGTGTCTGGTCAGAGACATCAAGAAATAACGCCGGAACATTAGTGCAGGCAGCTTCCACAGCAAT
GGCATCCTGGTCATCCAGCGGATAGTTAATGATCAGCCCACTGACGCGTTGCGCGAGAAGATTGTGCACC
GCCGCTTTACAGGCTTCGACGCCGCTTCGTTCTACCATCGACACCACCACGCTGGCACCCAGTTGATCGG
CGCGAGATTTAATCGCCGCGACAATTTGCGACGGCGCGTGCAGGGCCAGACTGGAGGTGGCAACGCCAAT
CAGCAACGACTGTTTGCCCGCCAGTTGTTGTGCCACGCGGTTGGGAATGTAATTCAGCTCCGCCATCGCC
GCTTCCACTTTTTCCCGCGTTTTCGCAGAAACGTGGCTGGCCTGGTTCACCACGCGGGAAACGGTCTGAT
AAGAGACACCGGCATACTCTGCGACATCGTATAACGTTACTGGTTTCACATTCACCACCCTGAATTGACT
CTCTTCCGGGCGCTATCATGCCATACCGCGAAAGGTTTTGCGCCATTCGATGGTGTCCGGGATCTCGACG
CTCTCCCTTATGCGACTCCTGCATTAGGAAGCAGCCCAGTAGTAGGTTGAGGCCGTTGAGCACCGCCGCC
GCAAGGAATGGTGCATGCAAGGAGATGGCGCCCAACAGTCCCCCGGCCACGGGGCCTGCCACCATACCCA
CGCCGAAACAAGCGCTCATGAGCCCGAAGTGGCGAGCCCGATCTTCCCCATCGGTGATGTCGGCGATATA
GGCGCCAGCAACCGCACCTGTGGCGCCGGTGATGCCGGCCACGATGCGTCCGGCGTAGAGGATCGAGATC
TCGATCCCGCGAAATTAATACGACTCACTATAGGGGAATTGTGAGCGGATAACAATTCCCCTCTAGAAAT
AATTTTGTTTAACTTTAAGAAGGAGATATACATATGGCTAGCATGACTGGTGGACAGCAAATGGGTCGCG
GATCCATG
[558 nt withheld, positions 5250-5807]
GTGAGCGGCTGGCGGCTGTTCAAGAAGATTAGCGCTGCAGGGCACCACCACCATCACCATCACCACCACC
ACTAATAAAAGCTTGCGGCCGCACTCGAGCACCACCACCACCACCACTGAGATCCGGCTGCTAACAAAGC
CCGAAAGGAAGCTGAGTTGGCTGCTGCCACCGCTGAGCAATAACTAGCATAACCCCTTGGGGCCTCTAAA
CGGGTCTTGAGGGGTTTTTTGCTGAAAGGAGGAACTATATCCGGAT
